Addgene plasmid #47706: pNCMV 16E6no* I128T
Purpose: Defective for E6AP binding
Depositing lab: Karl Munger. Depositing organization: Brigham and Women's Hospital. Publication: Activation of cap dependent translation by mucosal Human Papillomavirus E6 proteins is dependent on the integrity of the LXXLL binding motif. Spangle J, Ghosh-Choudhury N, Munger K. J Virol. 2012 May 2. 10.1128/JVI.00487-12 PubMed 22553330.
Backbone
  Vector backbone: pNCMV
  Backbone size w/o insert (bp): 6550
  Total vector size (bp): 7000
  Vector type: Mammalian Expression
  Selectable markers: Neomycin (select with G418)
Growth in bacteria
  Bacterial resistance: Ampicillin, 100 μg/mL
  Growth temperature: 37°C
  Growth strain: DH5alpha
  Copy number: High Copy
Gene/Insert
  Gene/Insert name: HPV 16 E6no* (alt name: HPV 16E6)
  Species: HPV
  Insert size (bp): 456
  Mutation: del first 7 aa, I128T, V42L*
  GenBank ID: NC_001526
  Entrez Gene: E6 (a.k.a. HpV16gp1)
  Promoter: CMV
  Tag / fusion protein: FLAG (N terminal on backbone); HA (N terminal on backbone)
  Cloning method: Restriction Enzyme; 5′ cloning site BamHI (not destroyed); 3′ cloning site BglII (destroyed during cloning)
  Sequencing primers: 5′ CMV bam neo 5'; 3′ CMV bam neo 3'
Terms and licenses: Academic/Nonprofit Terms; Industry Terms: Not Available to Industry
Depositor comments: *The V42L mutation prevents the internal splicing of the DNA so only the "no *" (unspliced form) of 18E6 is produced.
How to cite: pNCMV 16E6no* I128T was a gift from Karl Munger (Addgene plasmid # 47706 ; http://n2t.net/addgene:47706 ; RRID:Addgene_47706)
