[The description below was written by a language model from this plasmid's Addgene catalogue record.]
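Description:
pNCMV 16E6no* I128T is a mammalian expression plasmid built on the pNCMV backbone (about 6.5 kb; roughly 7 kb in total with the insert). It is maintained as a high-copy plasmid in E. coli under ampicillin selection and carries a neomycin resistance marker, so transfected mammalian cells can be selected with G418. No feature table accompanies the record, so details such as the bacterial origin, polyadenylation signal and the promoter driving the neomycin cassette are not stated.

The payload is a 456 bp human papillomavirus type 16 E6 open reading frame expressed from the CMV promoter and fused at its N terminus to FLAG and HA epitope tags supplied by the backbone, which allow detection and immunoprecipitation of the protein. The fragment was inserted by restriction cloning, with BamHI retained at the 5′ junction and the 3′ BglII site destroyed. The E6 sequence lacks the first seven amino acids and carries two substitutions. V42L is the "no*" change: according to the depositor it blocks the internal splicing that would otherwise generate truncated E6* species, so only the full-length unspliced form is made. The depositor's comment refers to 18E6 at this point, whereas every other field describes HPV 16 E6. The I128T substitution renders E6 defective for binding the ubiquitin ligase E6AP.

The construct therefore serves as a binding-deficient mutant, useful for testing which E6 activities depend on E6AP association. The associated study examined activation of cap-dependent translation by mucosal HPV E6 proteins and its dependence on the integrity of the LXXLL-binding motif.
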