>Addgene plasmid #47706 | pNCMV 16E6no* I128T | depositor partial sequence | sequence record 68113 | Tag and gene
ATGGACTACAAGGATGACGATGACAAGCTCGATGGAGGATACCCATACGATGTTCCAGATTACGCTGATA
TCGGATCCTTTCAGGACCCACAGGAGCGACCCAGAAAGTTACCACAGTTATGCACAGAGCTGCAAACAAC
TATACATGATATAATATTAGAATGTGTGTACTGCAAGCAACAGTTACTGCGACGCGAGCTATATGACTTT
GCTTTTCGGGATTTATGCATAGTATATAGAGATGGGAATCCATATGCTGTATGTGATAAATGTTTAAAGT
TTTATTCTAAAATTAGTGAGTATAGACATTATTGTTATAGTTTGTATGGAACAACATTAGAACAGCAATA
CAACAAACCGTTGTGTGATTTGTTAATTAGGTGTATTAACTGTCAAAAGCCACTGTGTCCTGAAGAAAAG
CAAAGACATCTGGACAAAAAGCAAAGATTCCATAATACAAGGGGTCGGTGGACCGGTCGATGTATGTCTT
GTTGCAGATCATCAAGAACACGTAGAGAAACCCAGCTGTAAAGATCCGTCGAGGAATTCACTCCTCAGGT
GCAGGCTGCCT
