>Addgene plasmid #47706 | pNCMV 16E6no* I128T | addgene partial sequence | sequence record 70060 | Bglob-intron-F 5'-ctggtcatcatcctgccttt-3'
AATGATATACACTGTTTGAGATGAGGATAAAATACTCTGAGTCCAAACCGGGCCCCTCTGCTAACCATGT
TCATGCCTTCTTCTCTTTCCTACAGCTCCTGGGCAACGTGCTGGTTGTTGTGCTGTCTCATCATTTTGGC
AAAGAATTCCTCGACGGATCTATGGACTACAAGGATGACGATGACAAGCTCGATGGAGGATACCCATACG
ATGTTCCAGATTACGCTGATATCGGATCCTTTCAGGACCCACAGGAGCGACCCAGAAAGTTACCACAGTT
ATGCACAGAGCTGCAAACAACTATACATGATATAATATTAGAATGTGTGTACTGCAAGCAACAGTTACTG
CGACGCGAGCTATATGACTTTGCTTTTCGGGATTTATGCATAGTATATAGAGATGGGAATCCATATGCTG
TATGTGATAAATGTTTAAAGTTTTATTCTAAAATTAGTGAGTATAGACATTATTGTTATAGTTTGTATGG
AACAACATTAGAACAGCAATACAACAAACCGTTGTGTGATTTGTTAATTAGGTGTATTAACTGTCAAAAG
CCACTGTGTCCTGAAGAAAAGCAAAGACATCTGGACAAAAAGCAAAGATTCCATAATACAAGGGGTCGGT
GGACCGGTCGATGTATGTCTTGTTGCAGATCATCAAGAACACGTAGAGAAACCCAGCTGTAAAGATCCGT
CGAGGAATTCACTCCTCAGGTGCAGGCTGCCTATCAGAAGGTGGTGGCTGGTGTGGCCAATGCCCTGGCT
CACAAATACCACTGAGATCTTTTTCCCTCTGCCAAAAATTATGGGGACATCATGAAGCCCCTTGAGCATC
TGACTTCTGGCTAATAAAGGAAATTTATTTTCATTGCAATAGTGTGTTGGAATTTTTTGTGTCTCTCACT
CGGAAGGACATATGGGAGGGCAAATCATTTAAAACATCAGAATGAGTATTTGGTTTAGAGTTTGGCAACA
TATGCCCATATGCTGGCTGCCATGAACAAAGGTTGGCTATAAAGAGGTCATCAGTATATGAAACAGCCCC
CTGCTGTCCATTCCTTATTCCATAGAAAAGCCTTGACTTGAGG
